>Addgene plasmid #194828 | MAC-C Sars-CoV-2 S_A570D | addgene full sequence | sequence record 384056 | Addgene NGS Result
TTTCCATAGGCTCCGCCCCCCTGACGAGCATCACAAAAATCGACGCTCAAGTCAGAGGTGGCGAAACCCG
ACAGGACTATAAAGATACCAGGCGTTTCCCCCTGGAAGCTCCCTCGTGCGCTCTCCTGTTCCGACCCTGC
CGCTTACCGGATACCTGTCCGCCTTTCTCCCTTCGGGAAGCGTGGCGCTTTCTCATAGCTCACGCTGTAG
GTATCTCAGTTCGGTGTAGGTCGTTCGCTCCAAGCTGGGCTGTGTGCACGAACCCCCCGTTCAGCCCGAC
CGCTGCGCCTTATCCGGTAACTATCGTCTTGAGTCCAACCCGGTAAGACACGACTTATCGCCACTGGCAG
CAGCCACTGGTAACAGGATTAGCAGAGCGAGGTATGTAGGCGGTGCTACAGAGTTCTTGAAGTGGTGGCC
TAACTACGGCTACACTAGAAGAACAGTATTTGGTATCTGCGCTCTGCTGAAGCCAGTTACCTTCGGAAAA
AGAGTTGGTAGCTCTTGATCCGGCAAACAAACCACCGCTGGTAGCGGTGGTTTTTTTGTTTGCAAGCAGC
AGATTACGCGCAGAAAAAAAGGATCTCAAGAAGATCCTTTGATCTTTTCTACGGGGTCTGACGCTCAGTG
GAACGAAAACTCACGTTAAGGGATTTTGGTCATGAGATTATCAAAAAGGATCTTCACCTAGATCCTTTTA
AATTAAAAATGAAGTTTTAAATCAATCTAAAGTATATATGAGTAAACTTGGTCTGACAGTTACCAATGCT
TAATCAGTGAGGCACCTATCTCAGCGATCTGTCTATTTCGTTCATCCATAGTTGCCTGACTCCCCGTCGT
GTAGATAACTACGATACGGGAGGGCTTACCATCTGGCCCCAGTGCTGCAATGATACCGCGAGACCCACGC
TCACCGGCTCCAGATTTATCAGCAATAAACCAGCCAGCCGGAAGGGCCGAGCGCAGAAGTGGTCCTGCAA
CTTTATCCGCCTCCATCCAGTCTATTAATTGTTGCCGGGAAGCTAGAGTAAGTAGTTCGCCAGTTAATAG
TTTGCGCAACGTTGTTGCCATTGCTACAGGCATCGTGGTGTCACGCTCGTCGTTTGGTATGGCTTCATTC
AGCTCCGGTTCCCAACGATCAAGGCGAGTTACATGATCCCCCATGTTGTGCAAAAAAGCGGTTAGCTCCT
TCGGTCCTCCGATCGTTGTCAGAAGTAAGTTGGCCGCAGTGTTATCACTCATGGTTATGGCAGCACTGCA
TAATTCTCTTACTGTCATGCCATCCGTAAGATGCTTTTCTGTGACTGGTGAGTACTCAACCAAGTCATTC
TGAGAATAGTGTATGCGGCGACCGAGTTGCTCTTGCCCGGCGTCAATACGGGATAATACCGCGCCACATA
GCAGAACTTTAAAAGTGCTCATCATTGGAAAACGTTCTTCGGGGCGAAAACTCTCAAGGATCTTACCGCT
GTTGAGATCCAGTTCGATGTAACCCACTCGTGCACCCAACTGATCTTCAGCATCTTTTACTTTCACCAGC
GTTTCTGGGTGAGCAAAAACAGGAAGGCAAAATGCCGCAAAAAAGGGAATAAGGGCGACACGGAAATGTT
GAATACTCATACTCTTCCTTTTTCAATATTATTGAAGCATTTATCAGGGTTATTGTCTCATGAGCGGATA
CATATTTGAATGTATTTAGAAAAATAAACAAATAGGGGTTCCGCGCACATTTCCCCGAAAAGTGCCACCT
GACGTCGACGGATCGGGAGATCTCCCGATCCCCTATGGTGCACTCTCAGTACAATCTGCTCTGATGCCGC
ATAGTTAAGCCAGTATCTGCTCCCTGCTTGTGTGTTGGAGGTCGCTGAGTAGTGCGCGAGCAAAATTTAA
GCTACAACAAGGCAAGGCTTGACCGACAATTGCATGAAGAATCTGCTTAGGGTTAGGCGTTTTGCGCTGC
TTCGCGATGTACGGGCCAGATATACGCGTTGACATTGATTATTGACTAGTTATTAATAGTAATCAATTAC
GGGGTCATTAGTTCATAGCCCATATATGGAGTTCCGCGTTACATAACTTACGGTAAATGGCCCGCCTGGC
TGACCGCCCAACGACCCCCGCCCATTGACGTCAATAATGACGTATGTTCCCATAGTAACGCCAATAGGGA
CTTTCCATTGACGTCAATGGGTGGAGTATTTACGGTAAACTGCCCACTTGGCAGTACATCAAGTGTATCA
TATGCCAAGTACGCCCCCTATTGACGTCAATGACGGTAAATGGCCCGCCTGGCATTATGCCCAGTACATG
ACCTTATGGGACTTTCCTACTTGGCAGTACATCTACGTATTAGTCATCGCTATTACCATGGTGATGCGGT
TTTGGCAGTACATCAATGGGCGTGGATAGCGGTTTGACTCACGGGGATTTCCAAGTCTCCACCCCATTGA
CGTCAATGGGAGTTTGTTTTGGCACCAAAATCAACGGGACTTTCCAAAATGTCGTAACAACTCCGCCCCA
TTGACGCAAATGGGCGGTAGGCGTGTACGGTGGGAGGTCTATATAAGCAGAGCTCTCCCTATCAGTGATA
GAGATCTCCCTATCAGTGATAGAGATCGTCGACGAGCTCGTTTAGTGAACCGTCAGATCGCCTGGAGACG
CCATCCACGCTGTTTTGACCTCCATAGAAGACACCGGGACCGATCCAGCCTCCGGACTCTAGCGTTTAAA
CTTAAGCTTGGTACCGAGCTCGGATCCACTAGTCCAGTGTGGTGGAATTCTGCAGATATCAACAAGTTTG
TACAAAAAAGTTGGCATGTTCGTGTTCCTGGTGCTGCTGCCACTGGTGAGCTCCCAGTGCGTGAACCTGA
CCACCAGAACCCAGCTGCCACCTGCCTACACCAACTCCTTCACCAGGGGCGTGTACTACCCAGACAAGGT
GTTCAGATCCAGCGTGCTGCACTCTACCCAGGACCTGTTCCTGCCATTCTTCTCTAACGTGACCTGGTTC
CACGCCATCCACGTGTCTGGAACCAACGGCACCAAGAGATTCGACAACCCAGTGCTGCCATTCAACGACG
GCGTGTACTTCGCTTCTACCGAGAAGTCTAACATCATCAGGGGTTGGATCTTCGGAACCACCCTGGACTC
TAAGACCCAGTCTCTGCTGATCGTGAACAACGCTACCAACGTGGTGATCAAGGTGTGCGAGTTCCAGTTC
TGCAACGACCCATTCCTGGGAGTGTACTACCACAAGAACAACAAGTCTTGGATGGAAAGCGAGTTCAGGG
TGTACAGCTCTGCTAACAACTGCACCTTCGAGTACGTGTCTCAGCCTTTCCTGATGGACCTGGAAGGAAA
GCAGGGAAACTTCAAGAACCTGAGAGAGTTCGTGTTCAAGAACATCGACGGTTACTTCAAGATATACAGC
AAGCACACCCCAATCAACCTGGTGAGGGACCTGCCACAGGGTTTCTCTGCTCTGGAGCCCCTGGTGGACC
TGCCAATCGGCATCAACATCACCAGGTTCCAGACCCTGCTGGCTCTGCACAGGTCTTACCTGACCCCAGG
CGACAGCAGCTCTGGATGGACCGCCGGCGCCGCTGCTTACTACGTGGGATACCTGCAGCCAAGGACCTTC
CTGCTGAAGTACAACGAAAACGGCACCATCACCGACGCCGTGGACTGCGCTCTGGACCCACTGTCTGAGA
CCAAGTGCACCCTGAAGTCTTTCACCGTGGAAAAGGGAATCTACCAGACCAGCAACTTCCGCGTGCAGCC
CACCGAGTCTATCGTGAGATTCCCAAACATCACCAACCTGTGCCCATTCGGAGAAGTGTTCAACGCTACC
AGGTTCGCCAGCGTGTACGCTTGGAACAGGAAGAGAATCAGCAACTGCGTGGCCGACTACTCTGTGCTGT
ACAACTCTGCCTCCTTCTCCACCTTCAAGTGCTACGGCGTGTCCCCAACCAAGCTGAACGACCTGTGCTT
CACCAACGTGTACGCTGACTCCTTCGTGATCAGAGGAGACGAAGTGAGACAGATCGCTCCCGGTCAGACC
GGAAAGATCGCCGACTACAACTACAAGCTGCCAGACGACTTCACCGGTTGCGTGATCGCTTGGAACTCTA
ACAACCTGGACTCTAAGGTGGGAGGCAACTACAACTACCTGTACAGGCTGTTCCGCAAGAGCAACCTGAA
GCCTTTCGAAAGGGACATCAGCACCGAAATCTACCAGGCTGGATCTACCCCATGCAACGGAGTGGAAGGA
TTCAACTGCTACTTCCCTCTGCAGTCTTACGGATTCCAGCCAACCAACGGAGTGGGATACCAGCCATACA
GAGTGGTGGTGCTGTCTTTCGAGCTGCTGCACGCTCCTGCTACCGTGTGCGGACCAAAGAAGTCTACCAA
CCTGGTGAAGAACAAGTGCGTGAACTTCAACTTCAACGGACTGACCGGAACCGGAGTGCTGACCGAATCC
AACAAGAAGTTCCTGCCTTTCCAGCAGTTCGGTAGAGACATCGACGACACCACCGACGCTGTGAGAGACC
CACAGACCCTGGAAATCCTGGACATCACCCCCTGCTCTTTCGGAGGAGTGAGCGTGATCACCCCAGGAAC
CAACACCTCCAACCAGGTGGCCGTGCTGTACCAGGACGTGAACTGCACCGAAGTGCCAGTGGCCATCCAC
GCTGACCAGCTGACCCCAACCTGGAGAGTGTACAGCACCGGATCTAACGTGTTCCAGACCCGTGCCGGCT
GCCTGATCGGAGCCGAGCACGTGAACAACTCCTACGAATGCGACATCCCAATCGGAGCTGGCATCTGCGC
TTCTTACCAGACCCAGACCAACAGCCCAAGAAGGGCCAGATCCGTGGCCTCTCAGAGCATCATCGCCTAC
ACCATGAGCCTGGGCGCTGAAAACAGCGTGGCTTACAGCAACAACTCTATCGCCATCCCAACCAACTTCA
CCATCTCTGTGACCACCGAAATCCTGCCAGTGAGCATGACCAAGACCAGCGTGGACTGCACCATGTACAT
CTGCGGAGACTCTACCGAATGCTCTAACCTGCTGCTGCAGTACGGCAGCTTCTGCACCCAGCTGAACCGC
GCTCTGACCGGAATCGCTGTGGAGCAGGACAAGAACACCCAGGAAGTGTTCGCTCAGGTGAAGCAGATAT
ACAAGACCCCACCTATCAAGGACTTCGGAGGATTCAACTTCTCTCAGATCCTGCCCGACCCATCTAAGCC
CTCTAAGAGGTCTTTCATCGAAGACCTGCTGTTCAACAAGGTGACCCTGGCCGACGCCGGTTTCATCAAG
CAGTACGGTGACTGCCTGGGAGACATCGCCGCTAGAGACCTGATCTGCGCCCAGAAGTTCAACGGTCTGA
CCGTGCTGCCACCACTGCTGACCGACGAGATGATCGCCCAGTACACCTCTGCCCTGCTGGCTGGAACCAT
CACCTCTGGTTGGACCTTCGGAGCTGGCGCCGCCCTGCAGATCCCATTCGCTATGCAGATGGCCTACCGT
TTCAACGGTATCGGAGTGACCCAGAACGTGCTGTACGAAAACCAGAAGCTGATCGCTAACCAGTTCAACT
CTGCTATCGGAAAGATCCAGGACTCCCTGTCCTCTACCGCTTCTGCCCTGGGAAAGCTGCAGGACGTGGT
GAACCAGAACGCCCAGGCCCTGAACACCCTGGTGAAGCAGCTGTCTTCTAACTTCGGAGCCATCTCCTCT
GTGCTGAACGACATCCTGTCTAGGCTGGACAAGGTGGAAGCCGAGGTGCAGATCGACAGACTGATCACCG
GAAGACTGCAGTCTCTGCAGACCTACGTGACCCAGCAGCTGATCAGGGCCGCTGAAATCAGAGCTTCTGC
CAACCTGGCTGCCACCAAGATGTCCGAATGCGTGCTGGGCCAGTCTAAGAGGGTGGACTTCTGCGGAAAG
GGATACCACCTGATGTCCTTCCCACAGTCTGCTCCACACGGAGTGGTGTTCCTGCACGTGACCTACGTGC
CCGCCCAGGAAAAGAACTTCACCACCGCCCCAGCTATCTGCCACGACGGAAAGGCTCACTTCCCCAGGGA
GGGAGTGTTCGTGTCTAACGGAACCCACTGGTTCGTGACCCAGAGGAACTTCTACGAGCCACAGATCATC
ACCACCGACAACACCTTCGTGTCTGGAAACTGCGACGTGGTGATCGGAATCGTGAACAACACCGTGTACG
ACCCACTGCAGCCAGAACTGGACTCTTTCAAGGAGGAACTGGACAAGTACTTCAAGAACCACACCTCTCC
AGACGTGGACCTGGGAGACATCTCCGGAATCAACGCCTCTGTGGTGAACATCCAGAAGGAAATCGACAGA
CTGAACGAGGTGGCCAAGAACCTGAACGAATCTCTGATCGACCTGCAGGAACTGGGAAAGTACGAGCAGT
ACATCAAGTGGCCCTGGTACATCTGGCTGGGTTTCATCGCTGGTCTGATCGCTATCGTGATGGTGACCAT
CATGCTGTGCTGCATGACCTCTTGCTGCTCTTGCCTGAAGGGATGCTGCTCTTGCGGATCTTGCTGCAAG
TTCGACGAGGACGACTCCGAGCCTGTGCTGAAGGGTGTGAAGCTGCACTACACCTACCCAACTTTCTTGT
ACAAAGTGGTTGATATCAAGGCCGCCGACATCACCAGCCTGTACAAGAAAGTGGGGTGGAGCCATCCCCA
GTTCGAGAAGGGCGGAGGATCTGGCGGCGGAAGCGGCGGAGGAAGCTGGTCCCACCCTCAGTTTGAGAAA
GGCACCGAGCTGGGCAGCACCATGGCCAGCTACCCCTACGACGTGCCCGACTACGCCAAGGACAACACCG
TGCCCCTGAAGCTGATCGCCCTGCTGGCCAACGGCGAGTTCCACTCTGGCGAGCAGCTGGGCGAGACACT
GGGCATGAGCAGAGCCGCCATCAACAAGCACATCCAGACCCTGCGGGACTGGGGCGTGGACGTGTTCACA
GTGCCCGGCAAGGGCTACAGCCTGCCCGAGCCCATCCAGCTGCTGAACGCCAAGCAGATCCTGGGCCAGC
TGGATGGCGGATCTGTGGCCGTGCTGCCCGTGATCGACAGCACCAACCAGTATCTGCTCGACCGGATCGG
CGAGCTGAAGTCCGGCGACGCCTGTATCGCCGAGTACCAGCAGGCCGGCAGAGGCGGCAGGGGCAGAAAG
TGGTTCAGCCCCTTCGGCGCCAACCTGTACCTGAGCATGTTCTGGAGACTGGAACAGGGCCCAGCCGCCG
CTATTGGCCTGAGCCTGGTCATCGGCATCGTGATGGCCGAGGTGCTGCGGAAGCTGGGCGCCGACAAAGT
GCGCGTGAAGTGGCCCAACGACCTGTATCTGCAGGACCGGAAGCTGGCCGGCATCCTGGTGGAACTGACC
GGCAAAACAGGCGACGCCGCCCAGATCGTGATCGGCGCTGGCATCAACATGGCCATGCGGCGGGTGGAAG
AGAGCGTGGTCAACCAGGGCTGGATCACCCTGCAGGAAGCCGGCATCAACCTGGACCGGAACACCCTGGC
CGCCATGCTGATCAGAGAGCTGAGAGCCGCCCTGGAACTGTTCGAGCAGGAAGGCCTGGCCCCCTACCTG
AGCAGATGGGAGAAGCTGGACAACTTCATCAACCGGCCCGTGAAACTGATCATCGGCGACAAAGAGATCT
TCGGCATCAGCCGGGGCATCGACAAGCAGGGGGCCCTGCTCCTGGAACAGGACGGCATCATCAAGCCCTG
GATGGGCGGCGAGATCAGCCTGCGGAGCGCCGAGAAGTGATGACTCGAGTCTAGAGGGCCCGTTTAAACC
CGCTGATCAGCCTCGACTGTGCCTTCTAGTTGCCAGCCATCTGTTGTTTGCCCCTCCCCCGTGCCTTCCT
TGACCCTGGAAGGTGCCACTCCCACTGTCCTTTCCTAATAAAATGAGGAAATTGCATCGCATTGTCTGAG
TAGGTGTCATTCTATTCTGGGGGGTGGGGTGGGGCAGGACAGCAAGGGGGAGGATTGGGAAGACAATAGC
AGGCATGCTGGGGATGCGGTGGGCTCTATGGCTTCTGAGGCGGAAAGAACCAGCTGGGGCTCTAGGGGGT
ATCCCC
[124 nt withheld, positions 8127-8250]
C
[91 nt withheld, positions 8252-8342]
AGGGTGATGGTTCACGTACCTAGAAGTTCCTATTCCGAAGTTCCTATTCTCTAGAAAGTATAGGAACTTC
CTTGGCCAAAAAGCCTGAACTCACCGCGACGTCTGTCGAGAAGTTTCTGATCGAAAAGTTCGACAGCGTC
TCCGACCTGATGCAGCTCTCGGAGGGCGAAGAATCTCGTGCTTTCAGCTTCGATGTAGGAGGGCGTGGAT
ATGTCCTGCGGGTAAATAGCTGCGCCGATGGTTTCTACAAAGATCGTTATGTTTATCGGCACTTTGCATC
GGCCGCGCTCCCGATTCCGGAAGTGCTTGACATTGGGGAATTCAGCGAGAGCCTGACCTATTGCATCTCC
CGCCGTGCACAGGGTGTCACGTTGCAAGACCTGCCTGAAACCGAACTGCCCGCTGTTCTGCAGCCGGTCG
CGGAGGCCATGGATGCGATCGCTGCGGCCGATCTTAGCCAGACGAGCGGGTTCGGCCCATTCGGACCGCA
AGGAATCGGTCAATACACTACATGGCGTGATTTCATATGCGCGATTGCTGATCCCCATGTGTATCACTGG
CAAACTGTGATGGACGACACCGTCAGTGCGTCCGTCGCGCAGGCTCTCGATGAGCTGATGCTTTGGGCCG
AGGACTGCCCCGAAGTCCGGCACCTCGTGCACGCGGATTTCGGCTCCAACAATGTCCTGACGGACAATGG
CCGCATAACAGCGGTCATTGACTGGAGCGAGGCGATGTTCGGGGATTCCCAATACGAGGTCGCCAACATC
TTCTTCTGGAGGCCGTGGTTGGCTTGTATGGAGCAGCAGACGCGCTACTTCGAGCGGAGGCATCCGGAGC
TTGCAGGATCGCCGCGGCTCCGGGCGTATATGCTCCGCATTGGTCTTGACCAACTCTATCAGAGCTTGGT
TGACGGCAATTTCGATGATGCAGCTTGGGCGCAGGGTCGATGCGACGCAATCGTCCGATCCGGAGCCGGG
ACTGTCGGGCGTACACAAATCGCCCGCAGAAGCGCGGCCGTCTGGACCGATGGCTGTGTAGAAGTACTCG
CCGATAGTGGAAACCGACGCCCCAGCACTCGTCCGAGGGCAAAGGAATAGCACGTACTACGAGATTTCGA
TTCCACCGCCGCCTTCTATGAAAGGTTGGGCTTCGGAATCGTTTTCCGGGACGCCGGCTGGATGATCCTC
CAGCGCGGGGATCTCATGCTGGAGTTCTTCGCCCACCCCAACTTGTTTATTGCAGCTTATAATGGTTACA
AATAAAGCAATAGCATCACAAATTTCACAAATAAAGCATTTTTTTCACTGCATTCTAGTTGTGGTTTGTC
CAAACTCATCAATGTATCTTATCATGTCTGTATACCGTCGACCTCTAGCTAGAGCTTGGCGTAATCATGG
TCATAGCTGTTTCCTGTGTGAAATTGTTATCCGCTCACAATTCCACACAACATACGAGCCGGAAGCATAA
AGTGTAAAGCCTGGGGTGCCTAATGAGTGAGCTAACTCACATTAATTGCGTTGCGCTCACTGCCCGCTTT
CCAGTCGGGAAACCTGTCGTGCCAGCTGCATTAATGAATCGGCCAACGCGCGGGGAGAGGCGGTTTGCGT
ATTGGGCGCTCTTCCGCTTCCTCGCTCACTGACTCGCTGCGCTCGGTCGTTCGGCTGCGGCGAGCGGTAT
CAGCTCACTCAAAGGCGGTAATACGGTTATCCACAGAATCAGGGGATAACGCAGGAAAGAACATGTGAGC
AAAAGGCCAGCAAAAGGCCAGGAACCGTAAAAAGGCCGCGTTGCTGGCGTT
Features (pLannotate 1.2.2; 25 found; start..end, strand, type, name):
      1..589     -  rep_origin     ori: high-copy-number ColE1/pMB1/pBR322/pUC origin of replication
    760..1620    -  CDS            AmpR: β-lactamase; bla; confers resistance to ampicillin, carbenicillin, and related antibiotics
   1621..1725    -  promoter       AmpR promoter: bla
   1784..1836    -  misc_feature   bom (fragment): basis of mobility region from pBR322
   1991..2370    +  enhancer       CMV enhancer: human cytomegalovirus immediate early enhancer
   2371..2574    +  promoter       CMV promoter: human cytomegalovirus (CMV) immediate early promoter
   2576..2595    +  promoter       PLtetO-1 promoter (fragment): modified phage lambda PL promoter with tet operator sites (Lutz and Bujard, 1997)
   2597..2616    +  promoter       PLtetO-1 promoter (fragment): modified phage lambda PL promoter with tet operator sites (Lutz and Bujard, 1997)
   2624..2657    +  promoter       TRE3GV promoter (fragment): 3rd-generation Tet-responsive promoter that can be activated by binding of Tet-On® 3G, optimized for retroviral and lentiviral vectors
   2793..2810    +  protein_bind   attB1 (fragment): mutant version of attB; core recombination site for the Gateway® BP reaction BP Clonase™
   2816..6634    +  CDS            S: SPIKE_SARS2 - Experimental evidence at protein level: Swiss-Prot protein existence level 1. [Spike glycoprotein]: May down-regulate host tetherin (BST2) by lysosomal degradation, thereby counteracting its antiviral activity. From Severe acute respiratory syndrome coronavirus 2 (2019-nCoV) (SARS-CoV-2).
   6636..6660    -  protein_bind   attB2: mutant version of attB; recombination site for the Gateway® BP reaction BP Clonase™
   6848..7807    +  CDS            birA: BIRA_ECOLI - Also known as bioR, dhbB. Experimental evidence at protein level: Swiss-Prot protein existence level 1. Acts both as a biotin--[acetyl-CoA-carboxylase] ligase and a biotin-operon repressor. In the presence of ATP, BirA activates biotin to form the BirA-biotinyl-5'-adenylate (BirA-bio-5'-AMP or holoBirA) complex. HoloBirA can either transfer the biotinyl moiety to the biotin carboxyl carrier protein (BCCP) subunit of acetyl-CoA carboxylase, or bind to the biotin operator site and inhibit transcription of the operon. From Escherichia coli (strain K12).
   7857..8081    +  polyA_signal   bGH poly(A) signal: bovine growth hormone polyadenylation signal
   8085..8106    +  promoter       SV40 promoter (fragment): SV40 enhancer and early promoter
   8127..8360    +  rep_origin     f1 ori (fragment) (sequence partly withheld): f1 bacteriophage origin of replication; arrow indicates direction of (+) strand synthesis
   8365..8412    +  protein_bind   FRT: FLP-mediated recombination occurs in the 8-bp core sequence TCTAGAAA (Turan and Bode, 2011). FLP recombinase from the Saccharomyces cerevisiae 2μ plasmid
   8420..9442    +  CDS            HygR: aminoglycoside phosphotransferase from E. coli; aph(4)-Ia; confers resistance to hygromycin
   9452..9577    +  CDS            ble (fragment): BLE_KLEPN - Experimental evidence at protein level: Swiss-Prot protein existence level 1. Binding protein with a strong affinity to the bleomycin family of antibiotics. Binds to CL990; an antimitotic-antibiotic compound. From Klebsiella pneumoniae.
   9572..9693    +  polyA_signal   SV40 poly(A) signal: SV40 polyadenylation signal
   9766..9782    -  protein_bind   lac operator: The lac repressor binds to the lac operator to inhibit transcription in E. coli. This inhibition can be relieved by adding lactose or isopropyl-β-D-thiogalactopyranoside (IPTG). lac repressor encoded by lacI
   9790..9820    -  promoter       lac promoter: promoter for the E. coli lac operon
   9835..9856    -  protein_bind   CAP binding site: CAP binding activates transcription in the presence of cAMP. E. coli catabolite activator protein
   9869..9961    -  CDS            lacI (fragment): lac repressor; lacI; The lac repressor binds to the lac operator to inhibit transcription in E. coli. This inhibition can be relieved by adding lactose or isopropyl-β-D-thiogalactopyranoside (IPTG).
   9963..10096   -  rep_origin     RSF ori (fragment): Plasmids containing the RSF 1030 origin of replication can be propagated in E. coli cells that contain additional plasmids with compatible origins.
