[The description below was written by a language model from this plasmid's Addgene catalogue record and pLannotate feature annotations shown in this document.]
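Description:
MAC-C Sars-CoV-2 S_A570D is a mammalian expression plasmid of about 10.1 kb that carries the SARS-CoV-2 spike glycoprotein with the A570D substitution in the MAC-tag-C Gateway destination backbone. It is maintained in E. coli as a high-copy plasmid through a ColE1/pUC-type origin and is selected with ampicillin (β-lactamase under its own promoter). The annotation also picks up several short fragments (f1 ori, lac promoter/operator, lacI, RSF ori, bom), which appear to be backbone remnants rather than functional modules.

The spike open reading frame sits between attB1 and attB2 sites, the scars of Gateway recombination into the destination vector. It is driven by the CMV enhancer/promoter. Immediately downstream of this promoter are short matches annotated as tet-operator-containing promoter fragments, which suggests a tetracycline-regulatable CMV arrangement that would be inducible in cells expressing Tet repressor. Downstream of attB2 lies an E. coli birA-derived coding sequence, which corresponds to the C-terminal MAC tag recorded for the backbone, followed by a bGH polyadenylation signal. A biotin ligase fused to the bait allows proximity-dependent biotinylation of nearby proteins. The annotation does not resolve any other tag components or the particular BirA variant.

An FRT site sits directly upstream of a hygromycin resistance gene that has no complete annotated promoter of its own, followed by an SV40 poly(A) signal. This layout is typical of FLP-mediated integration into a host cell line carrying a genomic FRT site, with hygromycin selecting stable integrants. The associated study mapped host proteins engaged by SARS-CoV-2 proteins and their variant forms, so this construct probably served as a spike-variant bait for interaction proteomics.
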