Addgene plasmid #194828: MAC-C Sars-CoV-2 S_A570D
Purpose: Sars-CoV-2 S_A570D in MAC-C destination vector
Depositing lab: Markku Varjosalo. Depositing organization: University of Helsinki, Institute of Biotechnology. Publication: The comprehensive SARS-CoV-2 ‘hijackome’ knowledge base— reveals significant changes in host cell protein expression and activation by multiple SARS-CoV-2 variants. Varjosalo M, Huuskonen S, Liu X, Redchuk T, Salokas K, Lundberg R, Maljanen S, Belik M, Reinholm A, Kolehmainen P, Tripathi G, Laine P, Belanov S, Auvinen P, Vartiainen M, Laine L, Österlund P, Julkkunen I, Kakkola L. 10 May 2024, Research Square 10.21203/rs.3.rs-4322477/v1.
Backbone
  Vector backbone: MAC-tag-C (#108077)
  Vector type: Mammalian Expression
  Selectable markers: Hygromycin
Growth in bacteria
  Bacterial resistance: Ampicillin, 100 μg/mL
  Growth temperature: 37°C
  Growth strain: DH5alpha
  Copy number: High Copy
Gene/Insert
  Gene/Insert name: S_A570D (alt name: Spike protein A570D)
  Species: Sars-CoV-2
  Mutation: A570D
  Entrez Gene: S (a.k.a. GU280_gp02, spike glycoprotein)
  Tag / fusion protein: MAC-C (C terminal on backbone)
Terms and licenses: Academic/Nonprofit Terms; Industry Terms
Depositor comments: Please visit https://doi.org/10.21203/rs.3.rs-4322477/v1 for preprint.
How to cite: MAC-C Sars-CoV-2 S_A570D was a gift from Markku Varjosalo (Addgene plasmid # 194828 ; http://n2t.net/addgene:194828 ; RRID:Addgene_194828)
